>Addgene plasmid #221527 | PSMD3_miniTurbo_Nterm | addgene full sequence | sequence record 439439 | Addgene NGS Result
AGATATGGAGCCAGGCCTTCCTGCTCGAACAGTTCCAGGGCTGCCCGCAGCTCTCGGATCAGCATAGCGG
CCAGAGTATTCCTGTCCAGGTTAATCCCTGCTTCCTGCAGTGTGATCCAGCCCTGATTGACCACGCTTTC
CTCCACGCGCCTCATAGCCACGTTAATCCCGGCGCCAATGACGATCTGTGCAGCATCGCCTGTTATTCCG
GCCAGCTCCACCAGGATGCCTGCCAGCTTTCTATCCTGCAGATACAGGTCATTGGGCCATTTGACTCGCA
CCTTGTCTGCTCCCAGCTTTCGCAGCGCTTCTGCCATGACAATTCCGATGACCGGGCCCAGGCCGATTGC
TGCTGGTCCCCGCTTCAGGCGCCAAAACATACTCAGGTACAGGTTAGCTCCAAAAGGAGAGAACCATTTC
CTCCCTCTGCTTCCTCTCCCTGCCTGCTGATATTCTGCAATGCAAGCATCCCCACTCTTCAGCTCGCCGA
TTCGATCCAGCAGGTACTGATTGGTGGAGTCGACCACAGGCAGGACTGCCACGCTCCCGCCGTCCAGCTG
TCCCAGAATCTGTTTAGCGTTCAGCAGCGGGATGCTAGCCATGGTGGCGCTAGCTGGATCCGAGCTCGGT
ACCAAGCTTAAGTTTAAACGCTAGAGTCCGGAGGCTGGATCGGTCCCGGTGTCTTCTATGGAGGTCAAAA
CAGCGTGGATGGCGTCTCCAGGCGATCTGACGGTTCACTAAACGAGCTCGTCGACGATCTCTATCACTGA
TAGGGAGATCTCTATCACTGATAGGGAGAGCTCTGCTTATATAGACCTCCCACCGTACACGCCTACCGCC
CATTTGCGTCAATGGGGCGGAGTTGTTACGACATTTTGGAAAGTCCCGTTGATTTTGGTGCCAAAACAAA
CTCCCATTGACGTCAATGGGGTGGAGACTTGGAAATCCCCGTGAGTCAAACCGCTATCCACGCCCATTGA
TGTACTGCCAAAACCGCATCACCATGGTAATAGCGATGACTAATACGTAGATGTACTGCCAAGTAGGAAA
GTCCCATAAGGTCATGTACTGGGCATAATGCCAGGCGGGCCATTTACCGTCATTGACGTCAATAGGGGGC
GTACTTGGCATATGATACACTTGATGTACTGCCAAGTGGGCAGTTTACCGTAAATACTCCACCCATTGAC
GTCAATGGAAAGTCCCTATTGGCGTTACTATGGGAACATACGTCATTATTGACGTCAATGGGCGGGGGTC
GTTGGGCGGTCAGCCAGGCGGGCCATTTACCGTAAGTTATGTAACGCGGAACTCCATATATGGGCTATGA
ACTAATGACCCCGTAATTGATTACTATTAATAACTAGTCAATAATCAATGTCAACGCGTATATCTGGCCC
GTACATCGCGAAGCAGCGCAAAACGCCTAACCCTAAGCAGATTCTTCATGCAATTGTCGGTCAAGCCTTG
CCTTGTTGTAGCTTAAATTTTGCTCGCGCACTACTCAGCGACCTCCAACACACAAGCAGGGAGCAGATAC
TGGCTTAACTATGCGGCATCAGAGCAGATTGTACTGAGAGTGCACCATAGGGGATCGGGAGATCTCCCGA
TCCGTCGACGTCAGGTGGCACTTTTCGGGGAAATGTGCGCGGAACCCCTATTTGTTTATTTTTCTAAATA
CATTCAAATATGTATCCGCTCATGAGACAATAACCCTGATAAATGCTTCAATAATATTGAAAAAGGAAGA
GTATGAGTATTCAACATTTCCGTGTCGCCCTTATTCCCTTTTTTGCGGCATTTTGCCTTCCTGTTTTTGC
TCACCCAGAAACGCTGGTGAAAGTAAAAGATGCTGAAGATCAGTTGGGTGCACGAGTGGGTTACATCGAA
CTGGATCTCAACAGCGGTAAGATCCTTGAGAGTTTTCGCCCCGAAGAACGTTTTCCAATGATGAGCACTT
TTAAAGTTCTGCTATGTGGCGCGGTATTATCCCGTATTGACGCCGGGCAAGAGCAACTCGGTCGCCGCAT
ACACTATTCTCAGAATGACTTGGTTGAGTACTCACCAGTCACAGAAAAGCATCTTACGGATGGCATGACA
GTAAGAGAATTATGCAGTGCTGCCATAACCATGAGTGATAACACTGCGGCCAACTTACTTCTGACAACGA
TCGGAGGACCGAAGGAGCTAACCGCTTTTTTGCACAACATGGGGGATCATGTAACTCGCCTTGATCGTTG
GGAACCGGAGCTGAATGAAGCCATACCAAACGACGAGCGTGACACCACGATGCCTGTAGCAATGGCAACA
ACGTTGCGCAAACTATTAACTGGCGAACTACTTACTCTAGCTTCCCGGCAACAATTAATAGACTGGATGG
AGGCGGATAAAGTTGCAGGACCACTTCTGCGCTCGGCCCTTCCGGCTGGCTGGTTTATTGCTGATAAATC
TGGAGCCGGTGAGCGTGGGTCTCGCGGTATCATTGCAGCACTGGGGCCAGATGGTAAGCCCTCCCGTATC
GTAGTTATCTACACGACGGGGAGTCAGGCAACTATGGATGAACGAAATAGACAGATCGCTGAGATAGGTG
CCTCACTGATTAAGCATTGGTAACTGTCAGACCAAGTTTACTCATATATACTTTAGATTGATTTAAAACT
TCATTTTTAATTTAAAAGGATCTAGGTGAAGATCCTTTTTGATAATCTCATGACCAAAATCCCTTAACGT
GAGTTTTCGTTCCACTGAGCGTCAGACCCCGTAGAAAAGATCAAAGGATCTTCTTGAGATCCTTTTTTTC
TGCGCGTAATCTGCTGCTTGCAAACAAAAAAACCACCGCTACCAGCGGTGGTTTGTTTGCCGGATCAAGA
GCTACCAACTCTTTTTCCGAAGGTAACTGGCTTCAGCAGAGCGCAGATACCAAATACTGTTCTTCTAGTG
TAGCCGTAGTTAGGCCACCACTTCAAGAACTCTGTAGCACCGCCTACATACCTCGCTCTGCTAATCCTGT
TACCAGTGGCTGCTGCCAGTGGCGATAAGTCGTGTCTTACCGGGTTGGACTCAAGACGATAGTTACCGGA
TAAGGCGCAGCGGTCGGGCTGAACGGGGGGTTCGTGCACACAGCCCAGCTTGGAGCGAACGACCTACACC
GAACTGAGATACCTACAGCGTGAGCTATGAGAAAGCGCCACGCTTCCCGAAGGGAGAAAGGCGGACAGGT
ATCCGGTAAGCGGCAGGGTCGGAACAGGAGAGCGCACGAGGGAGCTTCCAGGGGGAAACGCCTGGTATCT
TTATAGTCCTGTCGGGTTTCGCCACCTCTGACTTGAGCGTCGATTTTTGTGATGCTCGTCAGGGGGGCGG
AGCCTATGGAAAAACGCCAGCAACGCGGCCTTTTTACGGTTCCTGGCCTTTTGCTGGCCTTTTGCTCACA
TGTTCTTTCCTGCGTTATCCCCTGATTCTGTGGATAACCGTATTACCGCCTTTGAGTGAGCTGATACCGC
TCGCCGCAGCCGAACGACCGAGCGCAGCGAGTCAGTGAGCGAGGAAGCGGAAGAGCGCCCAATACGCAAA
CCGCCTCTCCCCGCGCGTTGGCCGATTCATTAATGCAGCTGGCACGACAGGTTTCCCGACTGGAAAGCGG
GCAGTGAGCGCAACGCAATTAATGTGAGTTAGCTCACTCATTAGGCACCCCAGGCTTTACACTTTATGCT
TCCGGCTCGTATGTTGTGTGGAATTGTGAGCGGATAACAATTTCACACAGGAAACAGCTATGACCATGAT
TACGCCAAGCTCTAGCTAGAGGTCGACGGTATACAGACATGATAAGATACATTGATGAGTTTGGACAAAC
CACAACTAGAATGCAGTGAAAAAAATGCTTTATTTGTGAAATTTGTGATGCTATTGCTTTATTTGTAACC
ATTATAAGCTGCAATAAACAAGTTGGGGTGGGCGAAGAACTCCAGCATGAGATCCCCGCGCTGGAGGATC
ATCCAGCCGGCGTCCCGGAAAACGATTCCGAAGCCCAACCTTTCATAGAAGGCGGCGGTGGAATCGAAAT
CTCGTAGTACGTGCTATTCCTTTGCCCTCGGACGAGTGCTGGGGCGTCGGTTTCCACTATCGGCGAGTAC
TTCTACACAGCCATCGGTCCAGACGGCCGCGCTTCTGCGGGCGATTTGTGTACGCCCGACAGTCCCGGCT
CCGGATCGGACGATTGCGTCGCATCGACCCTGCGCCCAAGCTGCATCATCGAAATTGCCGTCAACCAAGC
TCTGATAGAGTTGGTCAAGACCAATGCGGAGCATATACGCCCGGAGCCGCGGCGATCCTGCAAGCTCCGG
ATGCCTCCGCTCGAAGTAGCGCGTCTGCTGCTCCATACAAGCCAACCACGGCCTCCAGAAGAAGATGTTG
GCGACCTCGTATTGGGAATCCCCGAACATCGCCTCGCTCCAGTCAATGACCGCTGTTATGCGGCCATTGT
CCGTCAGGACATTGTTGGAGCCGAAATCCGCGTGCACGAGGTGCCGGACTTCGGGGCAGTCCTCGGCCCA
AAGCATCAGCTCATCGAGAGCCTGCGCGACGGACGCACTGACGGTGTCGTCCATCACAGTTTGCCAGTGA
TACACATGGGGATCAGCAATCGCGCATATGAAATCACGCCATGTAGTGTATTGACCGATTCCTTGCGGTC
CGAATGGGCCGAACCCGCTCGTCTGGCTAAGATCGGCCGCAGCGATCGCATCCATGGCCTCCGCGACCGG
CTGCAGAACAGCGGGCAGTTCGGTTTCAGGCAGGTCTTGCAACGTGACACCCTGTGCACGGCGGGAGATG
CAATAGGTCAGGCTCTCGCTGAATTCCCCAATGTCAAGCACTTCCGGAATCGGGAGCGCGGCCGATGCAA
AGTGCCGATAAACATAACGATCTTTGTAGAAACCATCGGCGCAGCTATTTACCCGCAGGACATATCCACG
CCCTCCTACATCGAAGCTGAAAGCACGAGATTCTTCGCCCTCCGAGAGCTGCATCAGGTCGGAGACGCTG
TCGAACTTTTCGATCAGAAACTTCTCGACAGACGTCGCGGTGAGTTCAGGCTTTTTGGCCAAGGAAGTTC
CTATACTTTCTAGAGAATAGGAACTTCGGAATAGGAACTTCTAGGTACGTGAACCATCACCCT
[91 nt withheld, positions 5174-5264]
G
[124 nt withheld, positions 5266-5389]
GGGGATACCCCCTAGAGCCCCAGCTGGTTCTTTCCGCCTCAGAAGCCATAGAGCCCACCGCATCCCCAGC
ATGCCTGCTATTGTCTTCCCAATCCTCCCCCTTGCTGTCCTGCCCCACCCCACCCCCCAGAATAGAATGA
CACCTACTCAGACAATGCGATGCAATTTCCTCATTTTATTAGGAAAGGACAGTGGGAGTGGCACCTTCCA
GGGTCAAGGAAGGCACGGGGGAGGGGCAAACAACAGATGGCTGGCAACTAGAAGGCACAGTCGAGGCTGA
TCAGCGGGTTTAAACGGGCCCTCTAGACTCGAGTCACACCACTTTGTACAAGAAAGTTGGTCA
[1602 nt withheld, positions 5733-7334]
GCCAACTTTTTTGTACAAACTTGTGGGCGCGCCTAGTTTATCGTCATCGTCTTTGTAGTCGTCCTGCAGC
TTTTCGGCAGACCGCAGACTGATTTCTCCGCCCATCCAGGGTTTGATAACTCCGTCCTGTTCCAGCAGCA
GGGCTCCCTGTTTATCAATCCCCCGGCTAATCCCGAAAATCTCTTTGTCCCCAATGATCAGCTTCACGGG
TCTATTGATGAAGTTATCCAGCTTCTCCCACCGTGAC
Features (pLannotate 1.2.2; 25 found; start..end, strand, type, name):
    716..749     -  promoter       TRE3GV promoter (fragment): 3rd-generation Tet-responsive promoter that can be activated by binding of Tet-On® 3G, optimized for retroviral and lentiviral vectors
    757..776     -  promoter       PLtetO-1 promoter (fragment): modified phage lambda PL promoter with tet operator sites (Lutz and Bujard, 1997)
    778..797     -  promoter       PLtetO-1 promoter (fragment): modified phage lambda PL promoter with tet operator sites (Lutz and Bujard, 1997)
    799..1002    -  promoter       CMV promoter: human cytomegalovirus (CMV) immediate early promoter
   1003..1382    -  enhancer       CMV enhancer: human cytomegalovirus immediate early enhancer
   1537..1589    +  misc_feature   bom (fragment): basis of mobility region from pBR322
   1648..1752    +  promoter       AmpR promoter: bla
   1753..2613    +  CDS            AmpR: β-lactamase; bla; confers resistance to ampicillin, carbenicillin, and related antibiotics
   2784..3372    +  rep_origin     ori: high-copy-number ColE1/pMB1/pBR322/pUC origin of replication
   3555..3647    +  CDS            lacI (fragment): lac repressor; lacI; The lac repressor binds to the lac operator to inhibit transcription in E. coli. This inhibition can be relieved by adding lactose or isopropyl-β-D-thiogalactopyranoside (IPTG).
   3660..3681    +  protein_bind   CAP binding site: CAP binding activates transcription in the presence of cAMP. E. coli catabolite activator protein
   3696..3726    +  promoter       lac promoter: promoter for the E. coli lac operon
   3734..3750    +  protein_bind   lac operator: The lac repressor binds to the lac operator to inhibit transcription in E. coli. This inhibition can be relieved by adding lactose or isopropyl-β-D-thiogalactopyranoside (IPTG). lac repressor encoded by lacI
   3823..3944    -  polyA_signal   SV40 poly(A) signal: SV40 polyadenylation signal
   3939..4064    -  CDS            ble (fragment): BLE_KLEPN - Experimental evidence at protein level: Swiss-Prot protein existence level 1. Binding protein with a strong affinity to the bleomycin family of antibiotics. Binds to CL990; an antimitotic-antibiotic compound. From Klebsiella pneumoniae.
   4074..5096    -  CDS            HygR: aminoglycoside phosphotransferase from E. coli; aph(4)-Ia; confers resistance to hygromycin
   5104..5151    -  protein_bind   FRT: FLP-mediated recombination occurs in the 8-bp core sequence TCTAGAAA (Turan and Bode, 2011). FLP recombinase from the Saccharomyces cerevisiae 2μ plasmid
   5156..5389    -  rep_origin     f1 ori (fragment) (sequence partly withheld): f1 bacteriophage origin of replication; arrow indicates direction of (+) strand synthesis
   5410..5431    -  promoter       SV40 promoter (fragment): SV40 enhancer and early promoter
   5435..5659    -  polyA_signal   bGH poly(A) signal: bovine growth hormone polyadenylation signal
   5708..5725    +  protein_bind   attB2 (fragment): mutant version of attB; core recombination site for the Gateway® BP reaction BP Clonase™
   5733..7334    -  CDS            PSMD3 (sequence withheld): PSMD3_HUMAN - Experimental evidence at protein level: Swiss-Prot protein existence level 1. Component of the 26S proteasome, a multiprotein complex involved in the ATP-dependent degradation of ubiquitinated proteins. This complex plays a key role in the maintenance of protein homeostasis by removing misfolded or damaged proteins, which could impair cellular functions, and by removing proteins whose functions are no longer required. Therefore, the proteasome participates in numerous cellular processes, including cell cycle progression, apoptosis, or DNA damage repair. From Homo sapiens (Human).
   7340..7357    -  protein_bind   attB1 (fragment): mutant version of attB; core recombination site for the Gateway® BP reaction BP Clonase™
   7371..7394    -  CDS            3xFLAG (fragment): three tandem FLAG® epitope tags
   7404..593     -  CDS            miniTurbo (across the origin): N-terminally truncated mutant of the E. coli biotin ligase BioID engineered for improved catalytic efficiency (Branon et al., 2018)
