[The description below was written by a language model from this plasmid's Addgene catalogue record and pLannotate feature annotations shown in this document.]
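Description:
PSMD3_miniTurbo_Nterm is a mammalian expression plasmid (7,581 nt in the sequenced record) made by Gateway cloning of the human PSMD3 coding sequence into the miniTurbo_Nterm backbone. It is propagated in E. coli as a high-copy plasmid through a ColE1/pUC-type origin and ampicillin resistance (bla with its own promoter). A partial f1 origin and remnants of lac regulatory sequence are also annotated.

The expression cassette lies on the reverse strand. A CMV enhancer and promoter are followed by short matches to tet-operator-containing promoters, which suggests a tetracycline-regulated CMV/TetO arrangement, although the catalogue fields do not state inducibility. This promoter drives a single fusion reading frame: miniTurbo (spanning the plasmid's numbering origin), a FLAG epitope (annotated as a fragment of 3xFLAG), the attB1 recombination scar, PSMD3, then attB2 and a bGH polyadenylation signal. miniTurbo is an N-terminally truncated, engineered E. coli biotin ligase with improved catalytic efficiency that biotinylates nearby proteins. PSMD3 (also RPN3/S3) is a component of the 26S proteasome.

Downstream, an FRT site sits directly in front of a hygromycin resistance gene with an SV40 poly(A) signal, and no complete promoter is annotated ahead of it. This layout is typical of vectors designed for FLP-mediated integration into a genomic FRT landing site, where insertion activates hygromycin selection. The record itself lists only hygromycin as the mammalian selectable marker.

The construct is suited to proximity-dependent biotinylation experiments that map proteins near or interacting with the proteasome. The FLAG tag allows detection or purification of the bait.
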