Addgene plasmid #221527: PSMD3_miniTurbo_Nterm
Purpose: Flag-tagged biotinylation enzyme for co-expression of Psmd3
Depositing lab: Alessandro Ori. Depositing organization: Leibniz Institute on Aging - Fritz Lipmann Institute (FLI).
Backbone
  Vector backbone: miniTurbo_Nterm
  Backbone size w/o insert (bp): 5976
  Vector type: Mammalian Expression
  Selectable markers: Hygromycin
Growth in bacteria
  Bacterial resistance: Ampicillin, 100 μg/mL
  Growth temperature: 37°C
  Growth strain: DH5alpha
  Copy number: High Copy
Gene/Insert
  Gene/Insert name: PSMD3
  Species: H. sapiens (human)
  Insert size (bp): 1605
  Entrez Gene: PSMD3 (a.k.a. P58, RPN3, S3, TSTA2)
  Tag / fusion protein: miniTurbo (N terminal on insert)
  Cloning method: Gateway Cloning
Terms and licenses: Academic/Nonprofit Terms; Industry Terms: Not Available to Industry
How to cite: PSMD3_miniTurbo_Nterm was a gift from Alessandro Ori (Addgene plasmid # 221527 ; http://n2t.net/addgene:221527 ; RRID:Addgene_221527)
